>Addgene plasmid #57672 | tdEos-Talin-18 | depositor partial sequence | sequence record 88826 | insert sequence
GATCCGCTAGCGCTACCGGTCGCCACCATGAGTGCGATTAAGCCAGACATGAAGATCAACCTCCGTATGG
AAGGCAACGTAAACGGGCACCACTTTGTGATCGACGGAGATGGTACAGGCAAGCCTTTTGAGGGAAAACA
GAGTATGGATCTTGAAGTCAAAGAGGGCGGACCTCTGCCTTTTGCCTTTGATATCCTGACCACTGCATTC
CATTACGGCAACAGGGTATTCGCCGAATATCCAGACCACATACAAGACTATTTTAAGCAGTCGTTTCCTA
AGGGGTATTCGTGGGAACGAAGCTTGACTTTCGAAGACGGGGGCATTTGCATTGCCAGAAACGACATAAC
AATGGAAGGGGACACTTTCTATAATAAAGTTCGATTTCACGGTGTAAACTTTCCCGCCAATGGTCCAGTT
ATGCAGAAGAAGACGCTGAAATGGGAGCCCTCCACTGAGAAAATGTATGTGCGTGATGGAGTGCTGACTG
GTGATATTCGCATGGCTTTGTTGCTTGAAGGAAATGCCCATTACCGATGTGACTTCAGAACTACTTACAA
AGCTAAGGAGAAGGGTGTCAAGTTACCAGGCTACCACTTTGTGGACCACTGCATTGAGATTTTAAGCCAT
GACAAAGATTACAACAAGGTTAAGCTGTATGAGCATGCTGTTGCTCATTCTGGATTGCCTGACAATGCCA
GACGATCCGGTAGCGGTCACGGTACTGGTTCTACTGGTTCTGGTTCTTCTGAGAGTGCGATTAAGCCAGA
CATGAAGATCAACCTCCGTATGGAAGGCAACGTAAACGGGCACCACTTTGTGATCGACGGAGATGGTACA
GGCAAGCCTTTTGAGGGAAAACAGAGTATGGATCTTGAAGTCAAAGAGGGCGGACCTCTGCCTTTTGCCT
TTGATATCCTGACCACTGCATTCCATTACGGCAACAGGGTATTCGCCGAATATCCAGACCACATACAAGA
CTATTTTAAGCAGTCGTTTCCTAAGGGGTATTCGTGGGAACGAAGCTTGACTTTCGAAGACGGGGGCATT
TGCATTGCCAGAAACGACATAACAATGGAAGGGGACACTTTCTATAATAAAGTTCGATTTCACGGTGTAA
ACTTTCCCGCCAATGGTCCAGTTATGCAGAAGAAGACGCTGAAATGGGAGCCCTCCACTGAGAAAATGTA
TGTGCGTGATGGAGTGCTGACTGGTGATATTCGCATGGCTTTGTTGCTTGAAGGAAATGCCCATTACCGA
TGTGACTTCAGAACTACTTACAAAGCTAAGGAGAAGGGTGTCAAGTTACCAGGCTACCACTTTGTGGACC
ACTGCATTGAGATTTTAAGCCATGACAAAGATTACAACAAGGTTAAGCTGTATGAGCATGCTGTTGCTCA
TTCTGGATTGCCTGACAATGCCAGACGATCCGGACTCAGATCTCGAGCTCAAGCTAGCTTCGAATTCGCA
GAAGCTGCCACCATGGTTGCGCTTTCGCTGAAGATTAGCATTGGGAATGTGGTGAAGACGATGCAATTTG
AGCCATCTACCATGGTGTACGACGCCTGCCGCATGATTCGTGAGCGGATCCCAGAGGCCCTGGCTGGCCC
TCCCAACGACTTTGGGCTCTTTCTGTCAGATGATGACCCCAAAAAAGGCATCTGGCTAGAGGCTGGGAAA
GCTTTGGACTACTACATGCTCCGAAATGGGGACACCATGGAGTACAGAAAAAAGCAGAGACCCCTGAAGA
TACGGATGTTAGACGGAACGGTGAAGACTATCATGGTGGATGACTCCAAGACCGTCACAGACATGCTCAT
GACCATTTGTGCCCGAATTGGTATCACCAACCATGATGAGTATTCACTGGTTCGAGAGCTGATGGAAGAA
AAGAAAGATGAGGGGACAGGGACCCTGAGAAAAGACAAGACCCTACTGCGAGATGAAAAGAAGATGGAGA
AGCTAAAGCAGAAGTTGCACACAGACGATGAGTTGAACTGGCTGGACCATGGGCGGACACTGAGGGAACA
GGGAGTGGAAGAGCATGAGACGTTGCTGCTGCGGAGAAAGTTCTTCTACTCAGACCAGAATGTGGATTCC
CGAGACCCTGTACAGCTGAACCTTCTCTATGTGCAGGCACGAGATGACATCCTGAATGGCTCCCATCCTG
TCTCCTTTGACAAGGCCTGTGAATTTGCAGGCTTCCAGTGCCAGATCCAGTTTGGACCTCACAATGAACA
GAAGCACAAGGCTGGCTTCCTTGACCTGAAGGACTTCCTGCCCAAGGAGTATGTGAAGCAGAAGGGAGAG
CGTAAGATCTTTCAGGCACACAAGAATTGTGGGCAGATGAGTGAAATTGAGGCCAAGGTACGCTACGTGA
AGCTGGCCCGTTCCCTCAAGACTTACGGTGTCTCCTTCTTCCTAGTCAAGGAAAAGATGAAGGGGAAGAA
TAAACTGGTGCCCAGGCTGTTGGGCATCACTAAGGAGTGTGTGATGCGTGTGGATGAGAAGACCAAGGAG
GTGATTCAGGAATGGAGCCTCACCAACATCAAACGCTGGGCTGCCTCTCCCAAGAGCTTTACTCTGGACT
TTGGAGACTATCAGGATGGCTACTACTCAGTACAGACGACAGAAGGCGAGCAGATCGCACAGCTCATTGC
TGGCTACATAGATATCATCCTTAAGAAGAAAAAAAGCAAGGACCATTTTGGGCTGGAGGGAGATGAAGAG
TCTACTATGTTGGAGGACTCAGTGTCTCCCAAAAAGTCAACAGTCCTTCAGCAGCAGTACAACCGAGTGG
GGAAAGTGGAGCACGGCTCTGTGGCTCTGCCAGCCATCATGCGCTCTGGAGCCTCTGGTCCTGAGAATTT
CCAGGTGGGGAGCATGCCACCTGCCCAGCAGCAGATCACCAGTGGCCAGATGCACCGAGGACACATGCCA
CCTCTGACTTCAGCCCAGCAGGCGCTCACTGGAACCATTAACTCCAGCATGCAGGCTGTGCAGGCTGCCC
AGGCCACTCTGGATGACTTTGAGACTCTACCCCCTCTTGGCCAGGATGCTGCCTCCAAAGCTTGGCGTAA
GAACAAGATGGATGAATCAAAGCATGAGATCCACTCCCAGGTAGATGCCATCACAGCTGGCACTGCCTCT
GTGGTAAACCTGACAGCAGGAGATCCTGCAGAGACAGACTATACAGCAGTGGGCTGTGCAGTCACCACCA
TCTCTTCCAACCTGACGGAGATGTCCCGTGGGGTGAAGCTATTGGCTGCCCTGCTGGAGGATGAAGGCGG
CAATGGCCGGCCCCTTCTGCAAGCAGCAAAGGGCCTTGCAGGGGCTGTGTCGGAACTGCTTCGCAGTGCT
CAGCCCGCCAGCGCTGAGCCTCGTCAGAACCTGCTGCAGGCAGCCGGGAACGTGGGCCAGGCCAGTGGGG
AGCTGTTGCAGCAAATTGGGGAAAGTGACACTGACCCCCACTTCCAGGATGTTCTAATGCAGCTAGCAAA
CGCAGTGGCAAGTGCTGCAGCCGCCCTGGTCCTCAAGGCCAAGAGTGTGGCCCAGCGCACAGAGGATTCC
GGGCTTCAGACCCAAGTGATTGCTGCAGCTACGCAATGTGCTCTGTCCACTTCCCAGCTGGTGGCCTGTA
CCAAGGTGGTAGCACCTACAATCAGCTCACCTGTGTGCCAAGAACAGCTAGTCGAGGCTGGGCGACTGGT
GGCCAAAGCTGTGGAGGGCTGTGTGTCTGCCTCGCAAGCAGCTACAGAAGATGGACAGCTGCTTCGAGGG
GTAGGAGCAGCAGCCACGGCTGTCACCCAGGCCCTCAATGAGCTGCTGCAGCACGTGAAGGCCCACGCCA
CCGGAGCTGGGCCTGCCGGTCGGTATGACCAAGCCACTGATACCATCCTCACCGTCACTGAAAACATCTT
CAGCTCCATGGGTGATGCTGGGGAGATGGTGCGCCAGGCCCGCATCCTGGCCCAAGCCACCTCAGACCTG
GTCAATGCTATCAAGGCCGATGCTGAGGGGGAGAGTGATCTGGAGAACTCTAGAAAGCTCCTGAGTGCTG
CCAAGATCCTCGCTGATGCCACCGCCAAGATGGTGGAGGCGGCCAAGGGAGCAGCCGCCCACCCTGACAG
TGAGGAACAGCAGCAGCGACTGCGTGAAGCAGCTGAGGGGCTTCGCATGGCCACCAATGCAGCTGCGCAG
AACGCCATCAAGAAGAAGTTGGTGCAGCGCCTGGAGCATGCAGCCAAGCAAGCTGCAGCCTCTGCAACAC
AGACCATTGCTGCAGCCCAACATGCAGCCTCTGCCCCCAAGGCCTCTGCGGGCCCCCAGCCCCTACTGGT
GCAGAGCTGTAAGGCCGTGGCAGAGCAGATTCCGTTGCTGGTGCAGGGTGTCCGAGGAAGTCAAGCTCAG
CCTGACAGCCCTAGTGCTCAGCTCGCCCTCATTGCTGCCAGCCAGAGCTTCCTGCAGCCAGGTGGGAAGA
TGGTGGCAGCGGCAAAAGCCTCAGTGCCAACAATTCAGGACCAGGCTTCAGCGATGCAGCTGAGTCAGTG
CGCAAAGAACCTAGGCACTGCCCTGGCCGAGCTGCGCACTGCTGCTCAGAAGGCTCAGGAGGCATGTGGA
CCTTTGGAGATGGATTCTGCACTGAGTGTTGTACAAAATCTAGAGAAAGACCTACAGGAAATAAAAGCAG
CAGCTCGAGATGGCAAGCTTAAGCCCTTACCTGGGGAAACAATGGAGAAGTGTACCCAAGATCTTGGCAA
CAGCACCAAAGCGGTGAGCTCTGCCATCGCCAAGCTGCTGGGGGAGATTGCCCAGGGCAACGAGAACTAT
GCAGGTATTGCAGCTCGGGATGTAGCTGGTGGACTAAGGTCACTAGCCCAGGCTGCGCGGGGTGTGGCTG
CGCTGACATCAGATCCTGCAGTGCAGGCCATTGTGCTTGACACAGCCAGCGACGTTCTGGACAAGGCCAG
CAGCCTCATTGAAGAGGCAAAAAAAGCATCTGGACACCCAGGGGACCCAGAAAGCCAGCAAAGGCTTGCT
CAGGTAGCTAAAGCAGTGACCCAAGCCCTGAACCGCTGTGTCAGCTGCCTGCCTGGCCAAAGAGACGTGG
ATAATGCCCTACGAGCCGTTGGAGATGCCAGCAAGCGACTCCTGAGTGACTTGCTTCCTCCAAGCACGGG
GACATTTCAAGAAGCACAGAGCCGATTGAATGAAGCTGCAGCTGGGTTAAATCAGGCCGCCACAGAACTG
GTGCAAGCCTCCCGAGGAACTCCTCAGGACCTGGCTCGGGCCTCCGGCCGATTTGGACAGGACTTCAGCA
CCTTCCTGGAAGCTGGTGTGGAGATGGCCGGACAGGCCCCGAGCCAGGAGGACCGAGCCCAGGTGGTGTC
CAACCTGAAGGGCATATCCATGTCTTCAAGCAAACTTCTCCTTGCCGCTAAGGCCTTGTCCACAGACCCT
GCTTCTCCCAACCTCAAGAGTCAGCTGGCTGCGGCTGCCCGGGCAGTGACGGACAGCATCAACCAGCTCA
TCACCATGTGCACCCAGCAGGCACCTGGCCAGAAGGAGTGTGACAATGCACTTCGGCAGCTAGAGACAGT
CCGAGAACTCCTGGAGAATCCAGTCCAGCCCATCAACGACATGTCCTACTTCGGTTGCTTGGACAGTGTC
ATGGAGAACTCCAAGGTCCTAGGTGAGGCCATGACTGGCATCTCCCAAAATGCCAAGAATGGAAATCTGC
CGGAGTTTGGAGATGCCATTGCCACAGCCTCCAAGGCTCTCTGTGGCTTCACGGAGGCAGCCGCACAGGC
AGCATATCTAGTTGGTGTCTCTGACCCCAACAGCCAAGCTGGACAGCAAGGACTGGTGGAACCCACACAG
TTTGCCCGTGCAAACCAGGCAATTCAGATGGCCTGTCAGAGTCTGGGGGAGCCTGGCTGTACCCAGGCCC
AGGTGTTATCTGCAGCCACTATTGTAGCCAAACACACATCTGCATTGTGTAACAGCTGTCGCCTGGCTTC
CGCTAGGACTGCCAATCCCACTGCCAAGCGCCAGTTTGTACAGTCAGCCAAGGAGGTGGCCAACAGTACA
GCCAATCTTGTCAAGACCATCAAGGCACTAGATGGGGACTTCACAGAAGAGAACCGTGCCCAGTGCCGAG
CAGCCACAGCCCCTCTGCTGGAAGCTGTGGATAACCTGAGTGCCTTTGCCTCCAACCCTGAGTTCTCCAG
CGTCCCTGCCCAGATCAGCCCTGAGGGCAGAGCAGCCATGGAGCCCATTGTAATCTCTGCTAAGACAATG
TTGGAGAGTGCTGGAGGGCTCATCCAGACAGCTCGGGCGTTAGCAGTCAATCCCCGAGACCCCCCACGTT
GGTCTGTGCTAGCTGGCCACTCTCGGACTGTCTCAGATTCCATCAAGAAACTTATTACAAGCATGAGGGA
CAAAGCCCCAGGGCAGCTGGAGTGTGAGACAGCCATTGCGGCTCTGAACAGCTGCTTGCGGGACCTAGAT
CAGGCTTCGCTTGCCGCTGTCAGCCAGCAGCTTGCTCCCCGTGAAGGAATCTCTCAAGAGGCTTTGCACA
CCCAGATGCTCACTGCAGTGCAAGAAATTTCTCATCTCATTGAGCCGCTGGCCAGCGCTGCTCGGGCTGA
AGCCTCCCAGCTGGGACACAAGGTGTCCCAAATGGCCCAGTACTTTGAACCACTCACCCTGGCTGCAGTG
GGTGCTGCGTCTAAGACCCTGAGCCACCCGCAGCAGATGGCACTTCTGGACCAGACTAAAACGTTGGCAG
AGTCTGCCTTGCAGTTGCTATATACTGCCAAGGAGGCTGGTGGTAACCCCAAGCAAGCAGCACACACCCA
GGAAGCCCTGGAGGAGGCTGTGCAGATGATGACAGAGGCCGTAGAAGACCTGACGACGACCCTCAACGAA
GCAGCCAGTGCTGCAGGAGTCGTTGGCGGCATGGTGGACTCTATCACTCAGGCCATCAACCAGCTAGATG
AAGGACCTATGGGTGACCCAGAAGGCTCATTCGTAGATTACCAGACAACCATGGTGAGGACAGCCAAGGC
CATTGCTGTCACTGTTCAGGAGATGGTAACCAAGTCAAACACCAGCCCTGAAGAGCTAGGCCCTCTTGCC
AACCAGCTGACCAGTGACTATGGCCGACTGGCCTCACAAGCCAAGCCTGCAGCTGTGGCTGCTGAAAATG
AAGAGATAGGCGCTCACATCAAACACCGAGTACAGGAGCTGGGCCATGGCTGCTCTGCTCTGGTCACCAA
GGCAGGTGCCTTGCAGTGTAGCCCCAGTGATGTCTACACCAAGAAGGAGCTCATAGAGTGTGCCCGCAGA
GTGTCAGAGAAGGTCTCCCATGTTCTGGCTGCACTCCAGGCTGGGAATCGTGGTACCCAGGCCTGCATTA
CAGCAGCCAGTGCTGTGTCTGGTATCATTGCTGACCTCGACACCACCATCATGTTCGCTACTGCTGGCAC
ACTTAACCGTGAGGGTGCTGAAACTTTTGCTGACCACCGGGAGGGTATCTTAAAGACAGCAAAGGTTCTT
GTGGAGGACACCAAGGTCCTAGTGCAGAATGCAGCTGGGAGCCAGGAGAAGTTGGCACAAGCCGCCCAGT
CCTCCGTGGCCACCATTACCCGCCTCGCTGATGTGGTCAAGCTCGGTGCAGCCAGCCTAGGAGCCGAAGA
CCCTGAAACTCAGGTGGTGCTGATCAATGCAGTAAAGGACGTAGCCAAGGCCCTGGGTGACCTCATCAGC
GCTACGAAGGCTGCAGCGGGCAAAGTTGGGGATGACCCTGCAGTGTGGCAGCTCAAGAACTCTGCCAAGG
TGATGGTGACCAATGTGACATCATTGCTCAAGACAGTGAAGGCTGTGGAAGATGAGGCCACCAAAGGCAC
ACGGGCCCTAGAGGCAACCACAGAGCACATACGTCAGGAACTGGCGGTCTTCTGTTCCCCAGAGCCACCT
GCCAAGACCTCTACCCCTGAAGACTTCATCCGAATGACCAAGGGTATTACTATGGCAACAGCCAAAGCCG
TTGCTGCTGGCAATTCCTGTCGACAGGAAGATGTCATTGCCACAGCCAATCTGAGCCGACGGGCTATTGC
GGACATGCTTCGGGCTTGCAAGGAAGCAGCTTTCCACCCAGAAGTGGCGCCTGATGTACGGCTCCGAGCC
CTGCACTATGGCCGGGAGTGTGCCAATGGTTACCTGGAACTGCTGGACCACGTGCTGCTGACCCTTCAGA
AGCCAAACCCAGACCTGAAGCAGCAGCTAACTGGACACTCAAAGCGGGTTGCTGGCTCTGTGACTGAGCT
CATCCAGGCTGCTGAAGCCATGAAAGGAACAGAGTGGGTGGACCCAGAGGACCCTACTGTCATTGCTGAG
AATGAGCTCTTGGGAGCCGCAGCCGCCATCGAGGCTGCAGCCAAGAAGCTGGAGCAGCTGAAGCCCAGGG
CCAAACCCAAGGAGGCGGATGAGTCCTTGAACTTTGAGGAACAAATCCTAGAAGCTGCCAAGTCCATCGC
TGCAGCCACCAGTGCACTGGTAAAGGCTGCGTCAGCAGCCCAGAGGGAGCTGGTGGCTCAAGGAAAGGTG
GGCGCCATTCCAGCCAATGCACTGGATGATGGGCAGTGGTCGCAGGGCCTCATTTCCGCTGCCCGTATGG
TGGCTGCGGCCACCAACAATCTGTGTGAAGCAGCTAACGCAGCTGTCCAGGGCCATGCTAGCCAGGAGAA
ACTCATTTCCTCAGCCAAGCAAGTAGCTGCCTCCACAGCTCAGCTCCTGGTAGCTTGCAAGGTCAAAGCA
GATCAGGACTCTGAGGCAATGAAACGGCTCCAGGCTGCTGGCAATGCAGTGAAGAGGGCCTCAGATAACC
TGGTAAAGGCGGCCCAGAAAGCTGCAGCCTTCGAAGACCAGGAGAATGAGACGGTGGTGGTGAAGGAGAA
AATGGTTGGGGGCATTGCCCAGATTATCGCAGCACAGGAAGAGATGCTTCGGAAGGAACGAGAGCTGGAA
GAGGCTCGGAAAAAGCTCGCCCAGATCCGGCAGCAGCAGTACAAGTTCTTGCCTTCAGAGCTTCGAGACG
AGCACTAAAAAAGCCCTGTGTATTTAATGCAGACCCAGCCCAGAGACTGTGCCTGCCACTACCAAAG
