>Addgene plasmid #57672 | tdEos-Talin-18 | addgene partial sequence | sequence record 124744 | SV40pA-R 5'-GAAATTTGTGATGCTATTGC-3'
TTAACAACAACAATTGCATTCATTTTATGTTTCAGGTTCAGGGGGAGGTGTGGGAGGTTTTTTAAAGCAA
GTAAAACCTCTACAAATGTGGTATGGCTGATTATGATCAGTTATCTAGATCCGGTGGATCCCGGGCCCGC
GGTACCGTCGACTGCAGAATTCCGGGAGTCTGACCTGTTTGGGTTTACAACCCTCAAGCCCCATAGGTAG
CTGGGTAGGGGATATAGTATCAAAAAGGGATGAGTTGAGCTGACGTGGCCGTGGGGACTGGCTGGAAGCT
GCTGGCAGGCTGGAGCAGCTGGGGCCCTGGCAGGTTCAAACTGAGGTACGGCAGCATTAATAATACTCTT
GGAGCGTTAATACTCTGGAGGGGGGCAGGCACTTAGGGGCCCTAGGGTGCAAAGGCACTTGGGAGTCAGG
GAGAGGACACGGCTTGCAGTGGGACTGGGCAGGGCCAGGCCCAGGGTTTGGCAGGCACTTTGGGGGAGTG
CTGGGGTTGGGCAGCTTGGGTCCTGAGCAGCCCAGAAGGCTTTGGTAGTGGCAGGCACAGTCTCTGGGCT
GGGTCTGCATTAAATACACAGGGCTTTTTTAGTGCTCGTCTCGAAGCTCTGAAGGCAAGAACTTGTACTG
CTGCTGCCGGATCTGGGCGAGCTTTTTCCGAGCCTCTTCCAGCTCTCGTTCCTTCCGAAGCATCTCTTCC
TGTGCTGCGATAATCTGGGCAATGCCCCCAACCATTTTCTCCTTCACCACCACCGTCTCATTCTCCTGGT
CTTCGAAGGCTGCAGCTTTCTGGGCCGCCTTTACCAGGTTATCTGAGGCCCTCTTCACTGCATT
