>Addgene plasmid #57672 | tdEos-Talin-18 | addgene partial sequence | sequence record 126117 | CMV-F 5'-CGCAAATGGGCGGTAGGCGTG-3'
AGCAGAGCTGGTTTAGTGAACCGTCAGATCCGCTAGCGCTACCGGTCGCCACCATGAGTGCGATTAAGCC
AGACATGAAGATCAACCTCCGTATGGAAGGCAACGTAAACGGGCACCACTTTGTGATCGACGGAGATGGT
ACAGGCAAGCCTTTTGAGGGAAAACAGAGTATGGATCTTGAAGTCAAAGAGGGCGGACCTCTGCCTTTTG
CCTTTGATATCCTGACCACTGCATTCCATTACGGCAACAGGGTATTCGCCGAATATCCAGACCACATACA
AGACTATTTTAAGCAGTCGTTTCCTAAGGGGTATTCGTGGGAACGAAGCTTGACTTTCGAAGACGGGGGC
ATTTGCATTGCCAGAAACGACATAACAATGGAAGGGGACACTTTCTATAATAAAGTTCGATTTCACGGTG
TAAACTTTCCCGCCAATGGTCCAGTTATGCAGAAGAAGACGCTGAAATGGGAGCCCTCCACTGAGAAAAT
GTATGTGCGTGATGGAGTGCTGACTGGTGATATTCGCATGGCTTTGTTGCTTGAAGGAAATGCCCATTAC
CGATGTGACTTCAGAACTACTTACAAAGCTAAGGAGAAGGGTGTCAAGTTACCAGGCTACCACTTTGTGG
ACCACTGCATTGAGATTTTAAGCCATGACAAAGATTACAACAAGGTTAAGCTGTATGAGCATGCTGTTGC
TCATTCTGGATTGCCTGACAATGCCAGACGATCCGGTAGCGGTCACGGTACTGGTTCTACTGGTTCTGGT
TCTTCTGAGAGTGCGATTAAGCCAGACATGAAGATCAACCTCCGTATGGAAGGCAACGTAAACGGGCACC
ACTTTGTGAT
