[The description below was written by a language model from this plasmid's Addgene catalogue record.]
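Description:
tdEos-Talin-18 is a mammalian expression plasmid that produces mouse talin fused to the photoconvertible fluorescent protein tdEos. It is built on a tdEos backbone of about 4.75 kb (excluding the insert). The plasmid is maintained at high copy number in E. coli under kanamycin selection. It also carries a neomycin resistance marker, so transfected mammalian cells can be selected with G418. Expression of the fusion is driven by the CMV promoter, a strong constitutive promoter in most mammalian cell lines. The listed 3′ sequencing primer implies an SV40 polyadenylation signal downstream of the coding region. No feature table accompanies the record. The cloning method, the exact position of the tag relative to talin and the meaning of the "18" in the name are therefore not stated. The name order suggests tdEos sits at the N-terminal side, and the number may refer to a linker length, but neither point is confirmed in the record.

Talin is a large cytoskeletal adaptor that links integrins to actin, and the fusion is recorded as localising to focal adhesions. tdEos is a tandem-dimer form of Eos that behaves as a pseudo-monomeric tag. In its native green state it has excitation and emission maxima of 505 and 516 nm, and after photoconversion it shifts to a red state with maxima of 569 and 581 nm. Because molecules can be switched and localised individually, the tag is well suited to photoactivated localisation microscopy and to optical highlighting or tracking experiments. The associated publication concerns the nanoscale architecture of integrin-based adhesions, which is consistent with using this construct to map talin's position within focal adhesions by super-resolution imaging.
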