Addgene plasmid #57672: tdEos-Talin-18
Purpose: Localization: Focal Adhesions, Excitation: 505 / 569, Emission: 516 / 581
Depositing lab: Michael Davidson. Depositing organization: Florida State University, Tallahassee. Publication: Nanoscale architecture of integrin-based cell adhesions. Kanchanawong P, Shtengel G, Pasapera AM, Ramko EB, Davidson MW, Hess HF, Waterman CM. Nature. 2010 Nov 25;468(7323):580-4. doi: 10.1038/nature09621. PubMed 21107430.
Backbone
  Vector backbone: tdEos
  Backbone size w/o insert (bp): 4750
  Vector type: Mammalian Expression
  Selectable markers: Neomycin (select with G418)
Growth in bacteria
  Bacterial resistance: Kanamycin, 50 μg/mL
  Growth temperature: 37°C
  Growth strain: DH5alpha
  Copy number: High Copy
Gene/Insert
  Gene/Insert name: Talin (alt name: NM_011602.5)
  Species: M. musculus (mouse)
  Promoter: CMV
  Tag / fusion protein: tdEos
  Cloning method: Unknown
  Sequencing primers: 5′ CMV-F; 3′ SV40pA-R
Terms and licenses: Academic/Nonprofit Terms; Industry Terms
Depositor comments: . Excitation = 505 / 569; Emission = 516 / 581
How to cite: tdEos-Talin-18 was a gift from Michael Davidson (Addgene plasmid # 57672 ; http://n2t.net/addgene:57672 ; RRID:Addgene_57672)
